Addgene plasmid #72536: pJK619
Purpose: Produces Acetobacter aceti 1023 formylglycinamidine ribonucleotide synthetase small subunit, N-term His-tag; hypothet. protein; glutaminase subunit; large subunit (H6AaPurS, AaOrfY, AaPurQ, AaPurL)
Depositing lab: T. J. Kappock. Depositing organization: Purdue University.
Backbone
  Vector backbone: pET28a
  Backbone size w/o insert (bp): 5369
  Total vector size (bp): 8803
  Vector type: Bacterial Expression
Growth in bacteria
  Bacterial resistance: Kanamycin, 50 μg/mL
  Growth temperature: 37°C
  Growth strain: DH5alpha
  Copy number: High Copy
Gene/Insert 1
  Gene/Insert name: formylglycinamidine ribonucleotide synthetase, small subunit (alt names: purS; AZ09_06375)
  Species: Acetobacter aceti 1023
  Mutation: synthetic gene
  GenBank ID: KDE20458
  Promoter: T7
  Tag / fusion protein: His6 (N terminal on backbone)
  Cloning method: Restriction Enzyme; 5′ cloning site NdeI (not destroyed); 3′ cloning site n/a (unknown if destroyed)
  Sequencing primers: 5′ T7 promoter; 3′ n/a
Gene/Insert 2
  Gene/Insert name: hypothetical protein in purSQL operon (alt names: OrfY; AZ09_06380)
  Species: Acetobacter aceti 1023
  Mutation: synthetic gene
  GenBank ID: KDE20459
  Promoter: n/a
  Cloning method: Unknown
  Sequencing primers: 5′ n/a; 3′ n/a
Gene/Insert 3
  Gene/Insert name: formylglycinamidine ribonucleotide synthetase, glutaminase subunit (alt names: purQ; AZ09_06385)
  Species: Acetobacter aceti 1023
  GenBank ID: KDE20460
  Promoter: n/a
  Cloning method: Unknown
  Sequencing primers: 5′ n/a; 3′ n/a
Gene/Insert 4
  Gene/Insert name: formylglycinamidine ribonucleotide synthetase, large subunit (alt names: purL; AZ09_06390)
  Species: Acetobacter aceti 1023
  GenBank ID: KDE20461
  Promoter: n/a
  Cloning method: Restriction Enzyme; 5′ cloning site n/a (unknown if destroyed); 3′ cloning site XhoI (not destroyed)
  Sequencing primers: 5′ n/a; 3′ T7 terminator
Terms and licenses: Academic/Nonprofit Terms; Industry Terms: Not Available to Industry
Depositor comments: Four overlapping genes from single operon
How to cite: pJK619 was a gift from T. J. Kappock (Addgene plasmid # 72536 ; http://n2t.net/addgene:72536 ; RRID:Addgene_72536)
