[The description below was written by a language model from this plasmid's Addgene catalogue record and pLannotate feature annotations shown in this document.]
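Description:
pJK619 is a bacterial expression plasmid built on pET28a (8,803 bp in total) that co-expresses the components of the multisubunit formylglycinamidine ribonucleotide (FGAM) synthetase from Acetobacter aceti 1023. It carries a ColE1/pBR322-type origin with the bom region and rop gene, an f1 phage origin, and an aminoglycoside phosphotransferase gene for kanamycin selection. The catalogue lists it as high copy, although the annotated rop gene normally moderates copy number. The small tetracycline-resistance and AmpR promoter fragments in the annotation are backbone remnants rather than functional markers.

The insert lies between the NdeI and XhoI sites and consists of four genes from a single purSQL operon, which the depositor describes as overlapping: purS (small subunit), a hypothetical open reading frame called OrfY, purQ (glutaminase subunit) and purL (large subunit). The purS and OrfY portions are recorded as synthetic genes. All four are transcribed as one message from the T7 promoter, which is controlled by an adjacent lac operator and the plasmid-borne lacI repressor. Expression is therefore IPTG-inducible in hosts that supply T7 RNA polymerase, and transcription ends at the T7 terminator. Only PurS is fused to the backbone's N-terminal His6 tag and thrombin cleavage site. The automated annotation identifies purQ and purL by homology but does not call purS or OrfY, which presumably occupy the unannotated stretch upstream of purQ. A backbone His-tag sequence follows purL, but the record describes no C-terminal tag.

In the FGAM synthetase complex, PurQ generates ammonia from glutamine, PurL uses it with ATP to convert FGAR to FGAM, and PurS associates with these subunits. The construct is intended to produce these purine-biosynthesis proteins together, and the tag on PurS offers a handle for affinity purification.
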