Features (pLannotate 1.2.2; 22 found; start..end, strand, type, name):
     12..467     +  rep_origin     f1 ori (sequence partly withheld): f1 bacteriophage origin of replication; arrow indicates direction of (+) strand synthesis
    494..551     +  promoter       AmpR promoter (fragment): bla
    560..1375    -  CDS            KanR: aminoglycoside phosphotransferase; aph(3')-Ia; confers resistance to kanamycin in bacteria or G418 (Geneticin®) in eukaryotes
   1497..2085    +  rep_origin     ori: high-copy-number ColE1/pMB1/pBR322/pUC origin of replication
   2271..2413    -  misc_feature   bom: basis of mobility region from pBR322
   2515..2706    -  CDS            rop: Rop protein, which maintains plasmids at low copy number; rop
   2723..3103    +  CDS            YPB1_ECOLX: Protein predicted: Swiss-Prot protein existence level 4. From Escherichia coli.
   3175..3466    -  CDS            TcR (fragment): tetracycline efflux protein; tet; confers resistance to tetracycline
   3481..3502    -  protein_bind   CAP binding site: CAP binding activates transcription in the presence of cAMP. E. coli catabolite activator protein
   3515..4597    -  CDS            lacI: lac repressor; lacI; The lac repressor binds to the lac operator to inhibit transcription in E. coli. This inhibition can be relieved by adding lactose or isopropyl-β-D-thiogalactopyranoside (IPTG).
   4598..4675    -  promoter       lacI promoter: lacI
   4683..4962    -  CDS            TcR (fragment): tetracycline efflux protein; tet; confers resistance to tetracycline
   4984..5002    +  promoter       T7 promoter: promoter for bacteriophage T7 RNA polymerase
   5003..5027    +  protein_bind   lac operator: The lac repressor binds to the lac operator to inhibit transcription in E. coli. This inhibition can be relieved by adding lactose or isopropyl-β-D-thiogalactopyranoside (IPTG). lac repressor encoded by lacI
   5042..5064    +  RBS            RBS: efficient ribosome binding site from bacteriophage T7 gene 10 (Olins and Rangwala, 1989)
   5083..5099    +  CDS            capTEV™ (fragment): composite tag for in vivo biotinylation, TEV protease cleavage, and 6xHis tagging
   5110..5127    +  CDS            thrombin site: thrombin recognition and cleavage site
   5750..6409    +  CDS            purQ: PURQ_SYNY3 - Experimental evidence at protein level: Swiss-Prot protein existence level 1. Part of the phosphoribosylformylglycinamidine synthase complex involved in the purines biosynthetic pathway. Catalyzes the ATP-dependent conversion of formylglycinamide ribonucleotide (FGAR) and glutamine to yield formylglycinamidine ribonucleotide (FGAM) and glutamate. The FGAM synthase complex is composed of three subunits. PurQ produces an ammonia molecule by converting glutamine to glutamate. PurL transfers the ammonia molecule to FGAR to form FGAM in an ATP- dependent manner. PurS interacts with Pur
   6457..8472    +  CDS            purL (fragment): PURL_BACSU - Experimental evidence at protein level: Swiss-Prot protein existence level 1. Part of the phosphoribosylformylglycinamidine synthase complex involved in the purines biosynthetic pathway. Catalyzes the ATP-dependent conversion of formylglycinamide ribonucleotide (FGAR) and glutamine to yield formylglycinamidine ribonucleotide (FGAM) and glutamate. The FGAM synthase complex is composed of three subunits. PurQ produces an ammonia molecule by converting glutamine to glutamate. PurL transfers the ammonia molecule to FGAR to form FGAM in an ATP- dependent manner. PurS interacts with Pur
   8647..8664    +  CDS            9xHis (fragment): 9xHis affinity tag
   8674..8723    +  CDS            SET1 (fragment): solubility-enhancement tag derived from T7 phage gene 10B
   8731..8778    +  terminator     T7 terminator: transcription terminator for bacteriophage T7 RNA polymerase
>Addgene plasmid #72536 | pJK619 | depositor full sequence | sequence record 132627 | pJK619 sequence 8803 bps
TGGCGAATGGG
[124 nt withheld, positions 12-135]
C
[91 nt withheld, positions 137-227]
A
[49 nt withheld, positions 229-277]
CCTTTGACGTTGGAGTCCACGTTCTTT
[37 nt withheld, positions 305-341]
ACCCTATCTCGGTCTATTCTTTTGATTTATAAGGGATTTTGCCGATTTCGGCCTATTGGTTAAAAAATGA
GCTGATTTAACAAAAATTTAACGCGAATTTTAACAAAATATTAACGTTTACAATTTCAGGTGGCACTTTT
CGGGGAAATGTGCGCGGAACCCCTATTTGTTTATTTTTCTAAATACATTCAAATATGTATCCGCTCATGA
ATTAATTCTTAGAAAAACTCATCGAGCATCAAATGAAACTGCAATTTATTCATATCAGGATTATCAATAC
CATATTTTTGAAAAAGCCGTTTCTGTAATGAAGGAGAAAACTCACCGAGGCAGTTCCATAGGATGGCAAG
ATCCTGGTATCGGTCTGCGATTCCGACTCGTCCAACATCAATACAACCTATTAATTTCCCCTCGTCAAAA
ATAAGGTTATCAAGTGAGAAATCACCATGAGTGACGACTGAATCCGGTGAGAATGGCAAAAGTTTATGCA
TTTCTTTCCAGACTTGTTCAACAGGCCAGCCATTACGCTCGTCATCAAAATCACTCGCATCAACCAAACC
GTTATTCATTCGTGATTGCGCCTGAGCGAGACGAAATACGCGATCGCTGTTAAAAGGACAATTACAAACA
GGAATCGAATGCAACCGGCGCAGGAACACTGCCAGCGCATCAACAATATTTTCACCTGAATCAGGATATT
CTTCTAATACCTGGAATGCTGTTTTCCCGGGGATCGCAGTGGTGAGTAACCATGCATCATCAGGAGTACG
GATAAAATGCTTGATGGTCGGAAGAGGCATAAATTCCGTCAGCCAGTTTAGTCTGACCATCTCATCTGTA
ACATCATTGGCAACGCTACCTTTGCCATGTTTCAGAAACAACTCTGGCGCATCGGGCTTCCCATACAATC
GATAGATTGTCGCACCTGATTGCCCGACATTATCGCGAGCCCATTTATACCCATATAAATCAGCATCCAT
GTTGGAATTTAATCGCGGCCTAGAGCAAGACGTTTCCCGTTGAATATGGCTCATAACACCCCTTGTATTA
CTGTTTATGTAAGCAGACAGTTTTATTGTTCATGACCAAAATCCCTTAACGTGAGTTTTCGTTCCACTGA
GCGTCAGACCCCGTAGAAAAGATCAAAGGATCTTCTTGAGATCCTTTTTTTCTGCGCGTAATCTGCTGCT
TGCAAACAAAAAAACCACCGCTACCAGCGGTGGTTTGTTTGCCGGATCAAGAGCTACCAACTCTTTTTCC
GAAGGTAACTGGCTTCAGCAGAGCGCAGATACCAAATACTGTCCTTCTAGTGTAGCCGTAGTTAGGCCAC
CACTTCAAGAACTCTGTAGCACCGCCTACATACCTCGCTCTGCTAATCCTGTTACCAGTGGCTGCTGCCA
GTGGCGATAAGTCGTGTCTTACCGGGTTGGACTCAAGACGATAGTTACCGGATAAGGCGCAGCGGTCGGG
CTGAACGGGGGGTTCGTGCACACAGCCCAGCTTGGAGCGAACGACCTACACCGAACTGAGATACCTACAG
CGTGAGCTATGAGAAAGCGCCACGCTTCCCGAAGGGAGAAAGGCGGACAGGTATCCGGTAAGCGGCAGGG
TCGGAACAGGAGAGCGCACGAGGGAGCTTCCAGGGGGAAACGCCTGGTATCTTTATAGTCCTGTCGGGTT
TCGCCACCTCTGACTTGAGCGTCGATTTTTGTGATGCTCGTCAGGGGGGCGGAGCCTATGGAAAAACGCC
AGCAACGCGGCCTTTTTACGGTTCCTGGCCTTTTGCTGGCCTTTTGCTCACATGTTCTTTCCTGCGTTAT
CCCCTGATTCTGTGGATAACCGTATTACCGCCTTTGAGTGAGCTGATACCGCTCGCCGCAGCCGAACGAC
CGAGCGCAGCGAGTCAGTGAGCGAGGAAGCGGAAGAGCGCCTGATGCGGTATTTTCTCCTTACGCATCTG
TGCGGTATTTCACACCGCATATATGGTGCACTCTCAGTACAATCTGCTCTGATGCCGCATAGTTAAGCCA
GTATACACTCCGCTATCGCTACGTGACTGGGTCATGGCTGCGCCCCGACACCCGCCAACACCCGCTGACG
CGCCCTGACGGGCTTGTCTGCTCCCGGCATCCGCTTACAGACAAGCTGTGACCGTCTCCGGGAGCTGCAT
GTGTCAGAGGTTTTCACCGTCATCACCGAAACGCGCGAGGCAGCTGCGGTAAAGCTCATCAGCGTGGTCG
TGAAGCGATTCACAGATGTCTGCCTGTTCATCCGCGTCCAGCTCGTTGAGTTTCTCCAGAAGCGTTAATG
TCTGGCTTCTGATAAAGCGGGCCATGTTAAGGGCGGTTTTTTCCTGTTTGGTCACTGATGCCTCCGTGTA
AGGGGGATTTCTGTTCATGGGGGTAATGATACCGATGAAACGAGAGAGGATGCTCACGATACGGGTTACT
GATGATGAACATGCCCGGTTACTGGAACGTTGTGAGGGTAAACAACTGGCGGTATGGATGCGGCGGGACC
AGAGAAAAATCACTCAGGGTCAATGCCAGCGCTTCGTTAATACAGATGTAGGTGTTCCACAGGGTAGCCA
GCAGCATCCTGCGATGCAGATCCGGAACATAATGGTGCAGGGCGCTGACTTCCGCGTTTCCAGACTTTAC
GAAACACGGAAACCGAAGACCATTCATGTTGTTGCTCAGGTCGCAGACGTTTTGCAGCAGCAGTCGCTTC
ACGTTCGCTCGCGTATCGGTGATTCATTCTGCTAACCAGTAAGGCAACCCCGCCAGCCTAGCCGGGTCCT
CAACGACAGGAGCACGATCATGCGCACCCGTGGGGCCGCCATGCCGGCGATAATGGCCTGCTTCTCGCCG
AAACGTTTGGTGGCGGGACCAGTGACGAAGGCTTGAGCGAGGGCGTGCAAGATTCCGAATACCGCAAGCG
ACAGGCCGATCATCGTCGCGCTCCAGCGAAAGCGGTCCTCGCCGAAAATGACCCAGAGCGCTGCCGGCAC
CTGTCCTACGAGTTGCATGATAAAGAAGACAGTCATAAGTGCGGCGACGATAGTCATGCCCCGCGCCCAC
CGGAAGGAGCTGACTGGGTTGAAGGCTCTCAAGGGCATCGGTCGAGATCCCGGTGCCTAATGAGTGAGCT
AACTTACATTAATTGCGTTGCGCTCACTGCCCGCTTTCCAGTCGGGAAACCTGTCGTGCCAGCTGCATTA
ATGAATCGGCCAACGCGCGGGGAGAGGCGGTTTGCGTATTGGGCGCCAGGGTGGTTTTTCTTTTCACCAG
TGAGACGGGCAACAGCTGATTGCCCTTCACCGCCTGGCCCTGAGAGAGTTGCAGCAAGCGGTCCACGCTG
GTTTGCCCCAGCAGGCGAAAATCCTGTTTGATGGTGGTTAACGGCGGGATATAACATGAGCTGTCTTCGG
TATCGTCGTATCCCACTACCGAGATATCCGCACCAACGCGCAGCCCGGACTCGGTAATGGCGCGCATTGC
GCCCAGCGCCATCTGATCGTTGGCAACCAGCATCGCAGTGGGAACGATGCCCTCATTCAGCATTTGCATG
GTTTGTTGAAAACCGGACATGGCACTCCAGTCGCCTTCCCGTTCCGCTATCGGCTGAATTTGATTGCGAG
TGAGATATTTATGCCAGCCAGCCAGACGCAGACGCGCCGAGACAGAACTTAATGGGCCCGCTAACAGCGC
GATTTGCTGGTGACCCAATGCGACCAGATGCTCCACGCCCAGTCGCGTACCGTCTTCATGGGAGAAAATA
ATACTGTTGATGGGTGTCTGGTCAGAGACATCAAGAAATAACGCCGGAACATTAGTGCAGGCAGCTTCCA
CAGCAATGGCATCCTGGTCATCCAGCGGATAGTTAATGATCAGCCCACTGACGCGTTGCGCGAGAAGATT
GTGCACCGCCGCTTTACAGGCTTCGACGCCGCTTCGTTCTACCATCGACACCACCACGCTGGCACCCAGT
TGATCGGCGCGAGATTTAATCGCCGCGACAATTTGCGACGGCGCGTGCAGGGCCAGACTGGAGGTGGCAA
CGCCAATCAGCAACGACTGTTTGCCCGCCAGTTGTTGTGCCACGCGGTTGGGAATGTAATTCAGCTCCGC
CATCGCCGCTTCCACTTTTTCCCGCGTTTTCGCAGAAACGTGGCTGGCCTGGTTCACCACGCGGGAAACG
GTCTGATAAGAGACACCGGCATACTCTGCGACATCGTATAACGTTACTGGTTTCACATTCACCACCCTGA
ATTGACTCTCTTCCGGGCGCTATCATGCCATACCGCGAAAGGTTTTGCGCCATTCGATGGTGTCCGGGAT
CTCGACGCTCTCCCTTATGCGACTCCTGCATTAGGAAGCAGCCCAGTAGTAGGTTGAGGCCGTTGAGCAC
CGCCGCCGCAAGGAATGGTGCATGCAAGGAGATGGCGCCCAACAGTCCCCCGGCCACGGGGCCTGCCACC
ATACCCACGCCGAAACAAGCGCTCATGAGCCCGAAGTGGCGAGCCCGATCTTCCCCATCGGTGATGTCGG
CGATATAGGCGCCAGCAACCGCACCTGTGGCGCCGGTGATGCCGGCCACGATGCGTCCGGCGTAGAGGAT
CGAGATCTCGATCCCGCGAAATTAATACGACTCACTATAGGGGAATTGTGAGCGGATAACAATTCCCCTC
TAGAAATAATTTTGTTTAACTTTAAGAAGGAGATATACCATGGGCAGCAGCCATCATCATCATCATCACA
GCAGCGGCCTGGTGCCGCGCGGCAGCCATATGAAGGTACGTGTAACCGTCATGCTGAAGGACGGTGTTCT
GGACCCGCAGGGCAAGGCCATCAGCCACGCATTGCAGACACTTGGTTTTGAAGGCGTGCACGATGTGCGC
GTGGGTAAGGTGATTGAACTGGATCTGCCGGGTGCCAAAGCCGAGGAAGCCCAGAAAAAGGCCGATGCCA
TGGCGCGTGATCTGCTAGCCAACCTGGTGATTGAAGATTACTCTGTAGAGGTGGTGGAATGAAGCGCACC
CTTCTTATAGCGCTGGCATTGGCATGCGCGGCACCGGGCTTGGCCCATGCCCAGCGCATTGCGCCCATGA
AGGCAGGTAACTTTGCCCGCCTTTGTACGCGCGCCACTAGTGCTGGCATTTGCGATGCCTATATTGGCGG
CCTGACGGATGGGGTCTCTCTTTCCAAAATCAATGATCGGAACGAGGGGGATCCTTCTGCGCCTGCTGGT
TTTTGTGTTCCCGCTACAGAAACCATGCCCGTTATGCGCTCCAAGGTACTTACCTGGCTGAAAGCGCATT
CTGAAACACTGGACAAGCCGGTTGGTGAAAGTGTTTTTGCCGCCCTGCACGCCTCTTATCCGTGCAGTGT
GAAAAAATGAAAGCAGCAATTATCGTATTCCCCGGTACCAACCGGGAGCGCGATATGGCCATTGCCCTCA
AGCGCGTTACAGGGCAGGCCCCGCGCATGATCTGGCACCATGAAACAGATCTGGGAGATACCGATCTAGT
CGTGCTGCCAGGTGGTTTCAGCTATGGCGATTATCTGCGCTGTGGTGCCATGGCAGCGCATTCTCCCATC
ATGGCGGCTATCAAAGCCTTTGCCCAAAAGGGTGGCCATATTTTGGGTGTGTGCAACGGCTTCCAGATTT
TAACGGAAACAGGGCTTCTGCCCGGTGCTCTGTTGCGCAACGCCAACCTGCGCTTTCTCTCTCAGGATTG
CTACCTGAAGGTGGAAGCAGAGAACACACCTTTCACTCACAAGTGGAAGAAGGGTGATGTTTTCCGCACC
CCTCTGGCCCATGGTGATGGCAATTACACGGCAGATATCGCCACGCTGGAACGGCTTGAAGGTGAAGGTC
TTGTGGCTTTCCACTATGCCGATGCCAAAGGCAATGTGCAGGCTGATGATGCCATCAGCAACCCCAATGG
CAGCATCAACAGCATTGCGGGTATTCTGAGCGAAAACAAACGCATTTGCGGCATGATGCCTCATCCAGAA
GATCTGGTTGATCCTCTCATGGGTGGGGAAGATGGTCTGCCATTGTTCCAAGGTCTGGTGGAGGCTGTAG
TCCGGTGAATAAGCCTGTAACCGTTGATGAATCCCTTGCCCGTGAATTCGGGCTGACATCTGAGGAATAC
GGTCGTGTGCTGTCCATTATGGGCCGCACCCCCAGCCTGACAGAGCTGGGCGTGTTCTCTGTGATGTGGT
CGGAACACTGCTCCTACAAATCTTCCCGCAAGTGGCTGCGCACGCTGCCAACCAAGGCGCCGTGGGTTAT
TCATGGCCCCGGTGAAAATGCTGGTGTGGTGGATATTGGGCAGGGCTATGCCGCCATCTTCAAGATGGAA
AGCCATAACCACCCATCCTTTATCGAACCCTATCAGGGTGCGGCCACGGGTGTGGGGGGCATTCTGCGCG
ATGTGTTCACCATGGGCGCACGCCCCATTGCCAACTTGAACGCCCTGCGTTTTGGCAGCCCCGAAAACCC
CGTTACCCGCCGCGTGATTGATGGCGTGGTGCGTGGTATTGGCGGCTATGGCAACTGTGTTGGCGTGCCC
ACCGTAGGCGGGGAAATCAACTTCCACCCGGCCTATGATGGCAACCCGCTGGTAAACGCCATGACGGTTG
GTTTGGCCCGTAAGGACCGTATCTTCCTTTCGGCTGCGGCAGGTGTTGGCAACCCGGTTGTTTACGTGGG
CTCCCGCACAGGGCGTGATGGCATTCATGGTGCCACCATGTCTTCCGCCGAGTTTGATGAAGATGCCCTT
TCCAAGCGCCCCACGGTACAGGTGGGTGACCCCTTTATTGAAAAGCTTCTGATTGAAGCCTGTCTGGAAC
TGATGGCAACAGATGCCATTATCGCCATTCAGGACATGGGCGCTGCGGGTCTGACATCTTCTTCCGTGGA
AATGGCAGGCAAGGGCGGTGTGGGCATTGAGCTTGATCTGGATGCCGTGCCCCAGCGTGAGCCGAACATG
ACGGCTTATGAAATGATGCTGTCTGAAAGCCAGGAACGCATGCTGATGGTGCTGCGCCCTGACCGGACAG
ACGTGGCCCGCAAGATCTTTGAAAAATGGGAACTGGATTTTGCCATTATTGGGCATCTGACAGATACCGG
CCACATCGTCGTCAAGCACAAAGGACAGTTGGAAGCCGATATTCCGCTGGACCCATTGGCAGAACAGGCC
CCTATTTACGATCGGCCCGCAACACCACCCAAGGCGCCGGCTCCGCTAGAAGGCGTGCATGCACCGCTTT
CTTTGGATGCCACGTTACTGAAGCTGGTTGGTTCGCCAGATCTGGCCTCCCGCGCATGGGTATGGAACCA
GTATGACAGCACTGTAGGGGGGCAGACAGTCCGCCGTCCGGGTGCTGCTGATGCTGCCATTGTGAAGGTG
GAAGATACAGACATTGGTCTGGCCATCACCACAGATTGCACCCCGCGTTACTGTCAGGCAGACCCCAAAA
CAGGTGGCGCACAAGCTGTTGCAGAAGCATGGCGTAACCTAACAGCTACTGGCGCACGCCCGCTGGCCGT
AACGGATAACCTGAACTTCGCCAACCCGGAAAAACCCGAAATCATGGGCCAGTTTGTGGCTGCGGTTGAA
GGTATGGGGGAAGCCTGTACAGCGCTGGATTTCCCGGTCGTGAGCGGCAACGTGTCTCTTTATAATGAAA
CACGAAACCCAGATGGCTCCACCACCGCCATTCTGCCCACACCCGCCATTGGCGCCTTGGGCGTTCTGGA
TGATGTGAACAAGGCTGTTGGCCTTGGCATGCAGCCAGAATCTGACGTGGTGCTGATTGGTGAAACCAAG
GGTGAGCTCGGCCAGACCATCTGGCTGCGTGAAATTCTGGGTCAGGAAGCTGGTGCACCGCCGCCGGTCG
ATCTGGTTGCCGAAAAACGCAATGGTGACTTTGTACGCAGCGCCATTCTGGATGGCACCATTACCGCATG
CCATGACATTGCTGACGGTGGCATTATGGTTGCCGCCGCAGAAATGGTGATGGCAAGTGGCATTGGATGT
GAGCTGGAAAGCCCAGATTCCGGTATCCGGCCAGAAGCCTTCTGGTTTGGTGAAGATCAGGCCCGCTATC
TGGCTTGTGTAGCAAACGGCAAAGCCCTGTGCGAACGCGCTCAGGCAGCTGGTGTGCCTGCACGCATTAT
TGCCCGCTCAGGCGGAAATGATTTGATTCTGCCCAGCGGCGTCACCATATCCGCAGCACGCCTAAAAACG
GCCCATGAAGCATTTTTCCCGATGCTGATGGGCAACTAACTCGAGCACCACCACCACCACCACTGAGATC
CGGCTGCTAACAAAGCCCGAAAGGAAGCTGAGTTGGCTGCTGCCACCGCTGAGCAATAACTAGCATAACC
CCTTGGGGCCTCTAAACGGGTCTTGAGGGGTTTTTTGCTGAAAGGAGGAACTATATCCGGAT
