>Addgene plasmid #72536 | pJK619 | addgene partial sequence | sequence record 135979 | T7 5'-TAATACGACTCACTATAGGG-3'
TAATTTTGTTTAACTTTAAGAAGGAGATATACCATGGGCAGCAGCCATCATCATCATCATCACAGCAGCG
GCCTGGTGCCGCGCGGCAGCCATATGAAGGTACGTGTAACCGTCATGCTGAAGGACGGTGTTCTGGACCC
GCAGGGCAAGGCCATCAGCCACGCATTGCAGACACTTGGTTTTGAAGGCGTGCACGATGTGCGCGTGGGT
AAGGTGATTGAACTGGATCTGCCGGGTGCCAAAGCCGAGGAAGCCCAGAAAAAGGCCGATGCCATGGCGC
GTGATCTGCTAGCCAACCTGGTGATTGAAGATTACTCTGTAGAGGTGGTGGAATGAAGCGCACCCTTCTT
ATAGCGCTGGCATTGGCATGCGCGGCACCGGGCTTGGCCCATGCCCAGCGCATTGCGCCCATGAAGGCAG
GTAACTTTGCCCGCCTTTGTACGCGCGCCACTAGTGCTGGCATTTGCGATGCCTATATTGGCGGCCTGAC
GGATGGGGTCTCTCTTTCCAAAATCAATGATCGGAACGAGGGGGATCCTTCTGCGCCTGCTGGTTTTTGT
GTTCCCGCTACAGAAACCATGCCCGTTATGCGCTCCAAGGTACTTACCTGGCTGAAAGCGCATTCTGAAA
CACTGGACAAGCCGGTTGGTGAAAGTGTTTTTGCCGCCCTGCACGCCTCTTATCCGTGCAGTGTGAAAAA
ATGAAAGCAGCAATTATCGTATTCCCCGGTACCAACCGGGAGCGCGATATGGCCATTGCCCTCAAGCGCG
TTACAGGGCAGGCCCCGCGCATGATCTGGCACCATGAAACAGATCTGGGAGATACCGATCTAGTCGTGCT
GCCAGGTGGTTTCAGCTATGGCGATTATCTGCGCTGTGGTGCCATGGCAGCGCATTCTCCCATCATGGCG
GCTATCAAAGCCTTTGCCCAAAAGGGTGGCCATATTTTGGGTGTGTGCAACGGCTTCCAGATTTTAACGG
AAACAGGGCTTCTGCCCGGTGCTCTGTTGCGCAACGCCAACCTGCGCTTTT
