>Addgene plasmid #72536 | pJK619 | addgene partial sequence | sequence record 135980 | T7term 5'-GCTAGTTATTGCTCAGCGG-3'
TTTGTTAGCAGCCGGATCTCAGTGGTGGTGGTGGTGGTGCTCGAGTTAGTTGCCCATCAGCATCGGGAAA
AATGCTTCATGGGCCGTTTTTAGGCGTGCTGCGGATATGGTGACGCCGCTGGGCAGAATCAAATCATTTC
CGCCTGAGCGGGCAATAATGCGTGCAGGCACACCAGCTGCCTGAGCGCGTTCGCACAGGGCTTTGCCGTT
TGCTACACAAGCCAGATAGCGGGCCTGATCTTCACCAAACCAGAAGGCTTCTGGCCGGATACCGGAATCT
GGGCTTTCCAGCTCACATCCAATGCCACTTGCCATCACCATTTCTGCGGCGGCAACCATAATGCCACCGT
CAGCAATGTCATGGCATGCGGTAATGGTGCCATCCAGAATGGCGCTGCGTACAAAGTCACCATTGCGTTT
TTCGGCAACCAGATCGACCGGCGGCGGTGCACCAGCTTCCTGACCCAGAATTTCACGCAGCCAGATGGTC
TGGCCGAGCTCACCCTTGGTTTCACCAATCAGCACCACGTCAGATTCTGGCTGCATGCCAAGGCCAACAG
CCTTGTTCACATCATCCAGAACGCCCAAGGCGCCAATGGCGGGTGTGGGCAGAATGGCGGTGGTGGAGCC
ATCTGGGTTTCGTGTTTCATTATAAAGAGACACGTTGCCGCTCACGACCGGGAAATCCAGCGCTGTACAG
GCTTCCCCCATACCTTCAACCGCAGCCACAAACTGGCCCATGATTTCGGGTTTTTCCGGGTTGGCGAAGT
TCAGGTTATCCGTTACGGCCAGCGGGCGTGCGCCAGTAGCTGTTAGGTTACGCCATGCTTCTGCAACAGC
TTGTGCGCCACCTGTTTTGGG
